Addgene plasmid #100148: p7136 pHAGE-P-CMVt-N-HA-GAW-EIF3H
Purpose: Expresses EIF3EH
Depositing lab: Peter Howley. Depositing organization: Harvard Medical School. Publication: Proteomic analysis and identification of cellular interactors of the giant ubiquitin ligase HERC2. Galligan JT, Martinez-Noel G, Arndt V, Hayes S, Chittenden TW, Harper JW, Howley PM. J Proteome Res. 2015 Feb 6;14(2):953-66. doi: 10.1021/pr501005v. Epub 2014 Dec 15. PubMed 25476789.
Backbone
  Vector backbone: PHAGE-P-CMVt-N-HA-GAW
  Backbone size w/o insert (bp): 7800
  Vector type: Mammalian Expression, Lentiviral
  Selectable markers: Puromycin
Growth in bacteria
  Bacterial resistance: Ampicillin, 100 μg/mL
  Growth temperature: 37°C
  Growth strain: NEB Stable
  Copy number: Unknown
Gene/Insert
  Gene/Insert name: EIF3H
  Species: H. sapiens (human)
  Entrez Gene: EIF3H (a.k.a. EIF3S3, eIF3-gamma, eIF3-p40)
  Promoter: CMV
  Tag / fusion protein: HA (N terminal on backbone)
  Cloning method: Gateway Cloning
  Sequencing primers: 5′ M13F
Terms and licenses: Academic/Nonprofit Terms; Industry Terms: Not Available to Industry
How to cite: p7136 pHAGE-P-CMVt-N-HA-GAW-EIF3H was a gift from Peter Howley (Addgene plasmid # 100148 ; http://n2t.net/addgene:100148 ; RRID:Addgene_100148)
