[The description below was written by a language model from this plasmid's Addgene catalogue record and pLannotate feature annotations shown in this document.]
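Description:
p7136 pHAGE-P-CMVt-N-HA-GAW-EIF3H is an HIV-1-based, self-inactivating lentiviral expression plasmid of about 8.9 kb for expressing human EIF3H (also known as EIF3S3 or eIF3-p40), a subunit of translation initiation factor eIF3, in mammalian cells. It is propagated in E. coli through a high-copy ColE1/pUC-type origin and selected with ampicillin via the β-lactamase gene. The transfer cassette is bounded by a truncated 5' LTR and a ΔU3 3' LTR. It carries the Ψ packaging signal with an adjoining gag fragment, the Rev response element for Rev-dependent nuclear export of the genomic RNA, and the cPPT/CTS element. These features allow the RNA to be packaged into lentiviral particles when helper functions are supplied in trans.

The EIF3H coding sequence was introduced by Gateway recombination and sits between attB1 and attB2 sites, downstream of a backbone-encoded N-terminal HA epitope tag. Expression is driven by the CMV enhancer and promoter, followed immediately by short annotated tet operator-like fragments. Together with the "CMVt" in the name, this suggests a tetracycline-regulatable CMV promoter, although the record lists the promoter simply as CMV. Downstream, a mouse PGK promoter drives puromycin N-acetyltransferase for selection of transduced or transfected cells, and a WPRE precedes the 3' LTR to enhance transcript expression.

The catalogue purpose line reads "EIF3EH", apparently a typo, since both the insert field and the annotated sequence identify EIF3H. The associated publication is a proteomic study of cellular interactors of the ubiquitin ligase HERC2, which fits use of the HA-tagged protein for immunoprecipitation and interaction studies.
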