Features (pLannotate 1.2.2; 31 found; start..end, strand, type, name):
     21..609     +  rep_origin     ori: high-copy-number ColE1/pMB1/pBR322/pUC origin of replication
    792..846     +  CDS            lacI (fragment): lac repressor; lacI; The lac repressor binds to the lac operator to inhibit transcription in E. coli. This inhibition can be relieved by adding lactose or isopropyl-β-D-thiogalactopyranoside (IPTG).
    852..945     +  rep_origin     SV40 ori (fragment): SV40 origin of replication
    970..1007    +  CDS            lacI (fragment): lac repressor; lacI; The lac repressor binds to the lac operator to inhibit transcription in E. coli. This inhibition can be relieved by adding lactose or isopropyl-β-D-thiogalactopyranoside (IPTG).
   1020..1041    +  protein_bind   CAP binding site: CAP binding activates transcription in the presence of cAMP. E. coli catabolite activator protein
   1056..1086    +  promoter       lac promoter: promoter for the E. coli lac operon
   1094..1110    +  protein_bind   lac operator: The lac repressor binds to the lac operator to inhibit transcription in E. coli. This inhibition can be relieved by adding lactose or isopropyl-β-D-thiogalactopyranoside (IPTG). lac repressor encoded by lacI
   1144..1227    +  polyA_signal   SV40 poly(A) signal (fragment): SV40 polyadenylation signal
   1394..1723    +  CDS            nef (fragment): NEF_HV1BR - Experimental evidence at protein level: Swiss-Prot protein existence level 1. Extracellular Nef protein targets CD4(+) T-lymphocytes for apoptosis by interacting with CXCR4 surface receptors (PubMed:14990729). From Human immunodeficiency virus type 1 group M subtype B (isolate BRU/LAI) (HIV-1).
   1771..2028    +  LTR            5' LTR (truncated): truncated 5' long terminal repeat (LTR) from HIV-1
   2075..2200    +  misc_feature   HIV-1 Ψ: packaging signal of human immunodeficiency virus type 1
   2184..2522    +  CDS            HIV-1 gag (fragment): gag protein from human immunodeficiency virus 1; gag
   2697..2930    +  misc_feature   RRE: The Rev response element (RRE) of HIV-1 allows for Rev-dependent mRNA export from the nucleus to the cytoplasm.
   3307..3407    +  CDS            Rev (fragment): human immunodeficiency virus 1 (HIV-1) Rev protein; rev; enhances nuclear export of unspliced and incompletely spliced viral mRNAs
   3452..3569    +  misc_feature   cPPT/CTS: central polypurine tract and central termination sequence of HIV-1
   3621..3924    +  enhancer       CMV enhancer: human cytomegalovirus immediate early enhancer
   3925..4128    +  promoter       CMV promoter: human cytomegalovirus (CMV) immediate early promoter
   4130..4149    +  promoter       PLtetO-1 promoter (fragment): modified phage lambda PL promoter with tet operator sites (Lutz and Bujard, 1997)
   4151..4170    +  promoter       PLtetO-1 promoter (fragment): modified phage lambda PL promoter with tet operator sites (Lutz and Bujard, 1997)
   4178..4211    +  promoter       TRE3GV promoter (fragment): 3rd-generation Tet-responsive promoter that can be activated by binding of Tet-On® 3G, optimized for retroviral and lentiviral vectors
   4302..4328    +  CDS            3xHA (fragment): three tandem HA epitope tags
   4345..4362    +  protein_bind   attB1 (fragment): mutant version of attB; core recombination site for the Gateway® BP reaction BP Clonase™
   4368..5423    +  CDS            EIF3H: EIF3H_HUMAN - Also known as EIF3S3 From Homo sapiens (Human).
   5425..5449    -  protein_bind   attB2: mutant version of attB; recombination site for the Gateway® BP reaction BP Clonase™
   5468..5979    +  promoter       PGK promoter: mouse phosphoglycerate kinase 1 promoter
   6000..6599    +  CDS            PuroR: puromycin N-acetyltransferase; pac from Streptomyces alboniger; confers resistance to puromycin
   6666..7254    +  misc_feature   WPRE: woodchuck hepatitis virus posttranscriptional regulatory element
   7262..7327    +  CDS            nef (fragment): NEF_HV1Z2 - Experimental evidence at protein level: Swiss-Prot protein existence level 1. Extracellular Nef protein targets CD4(+) T-lymphocytes for apoptosis by interacting with CXCR4 surface receptors. From Human immunodeficiency virus type 1 group M subtype D (isolate Z2/CDC-Z34) (HIV-1).
   7329..7562    +  LTR            3' LTR (ΔU3): self-inactivating 3' long terminal repeat (LTR) from HIV-1
   7767..7871    +  promoter       AmpR promoter: bla
   7872..8732    +  CDS            AmpR: β-lactamase; bla; confers resistance to ampicillin, carbenicillin, and related antibiotics
>Addgene plasmid #100148 | p7136 pHAGE-P-CMVt-N-HA-GAW-EIF3H | addgene full sequence | sequence record 194470 | Addgene NGS Result
GAAAAGATCAAAGGATCTTCTTGAGATCCTTTTTTTCTGCGCGTAATCTGCTGCTTGCAAACAAAAAAAC
CACCGCTACCAGCGGTGGTTTGTTTGCCGGATCAAGAGCTACCAACTCTTTTTCCGAAGGTAACTGGCTT
CAGCAGAGCGCAGATACCAAATACTGTTCTTCTAGTGTAGCCGTAGTTAGGCCACCACTTCAAGAACTCT
GTAGCACCGCCTACATACCTCGCTCTGCTAATCCTGTTACCAGTGGCTGCTGCCAGTGGCGATAAGTCGT
GTCTTACCGGGTTGGACTCAAGACGATAGTTACCGGATAAGGCGCAGCGGTCGGGCTGAACGGGGGGTTC
GTGCACACAGCCCAGCTTGGAGCGAACGACCTACACCGAACTGAGATACCTACAGCGTGAGCTATGAGAA
AGCGCCACGCTTCCCGAAGGGAGAAAGGCGGACAGGTATCCGGTAAGCGGCAGGGTCGGAACAGGAGAGC
GCACGAGGGAGCTTCCAGGGGGAAACGCCTGGTATCTTTATAGTCCTGTCGGGTTTCGCCACCTCTGACT
TGAGCGTCGATTTTTGTGATGCTCGTCAGGGGGGCGGAGCCTATGGAAAAACGCCAGCAACGCGGCCTTT
TTACGGTTCCTGGCCTTTTGCTGGCCTTTTGCTCACATGTTCTTTCCTGCGTTATCCCCTGATTCTGTGG
ATAACCGTATTACCGCCTTTGAGTGAGCTGATACCGCTCGCCGCAGCCGAACGACCGAGCGCAGCGAGTC
AGTGAGCGAGGAAGCGGAAGAGCGCCCAATACGCAAACCGCCTCTCCCCGCGCGTTGGCCGATTCATTAA
TGCAGCAAGCTCATGGCTGACTAATTTTTTTTATTTATGCAGAGGCCGAGGCCGCCTCGGCCTCTGAGCT
ATTCCAGAAGTAGTGAGGAGGCTTTTTTGGAGGCCTAGGCTTTTGCAAAAAGCTCCCCGTGGCACGACAG
GTTTCCCGACTGGAAAGCGGGCAGTGAGCGCAACGCAATTAATGTGAGTTAGCTCACTCATTAGGCACCC
CAGGCTTTACACTTTATGCTTCCGGCTCGTATGTTGTGTGGAATTGTGAGCGGATAACAATTTCACACAG
GAAACAGCTATGACATGATTACGAATTTCACAAATAAAGCATTTTTTTCACTGCATTCTAGTTGTGGTTT
GTCCAAACTCATCAATGTATCTTATCATGTCTGGATCAACTGGATAACTCAAGCTAACCAAAATCATCCC
AAACTTCCCACCCCATACCCTATTACCACTGCCAATTACCTGTGGTTTCATTTACTCTAAACCTGTGATT
CCTCTGAATTATTTTCATTTTAAAGAAATTGTATTTGTTAAATATGTACTACAAACTTAGTAGTTGGAAG
GGCTAATTCACTCCCAAAGAAGACAAGATATCCTTGATCTGTGGATCTACCACACACAAGGCTACTTCCC
TGATTAGCAGAACTACACACCAGGGCCAGGGGTCAGATATCCACTGACCTTTGGATGGTGCTACAAGCTA
GTACCAGTTGAGCCAGATAAGGTAGAAGAGGCCAATAAAGGAGAGAACACCAGCTTGTTACACCCTGTGA
GCCTGCATGGGATGGATGACCCGGAGAGAGAAGTGTTAGAGTGGAGGTTTGACAGCCGCCTAGCATTTCA
TCACGTGGCCCGAGAGCTGCATCCGGAGTACTTCAAGAACTGCTGATATCGAGCTTGCTACAAGGGACTT
TCCGCTGGGGACTTTCCAGGGAGGCGTGGCCTGGGCGGGACTGGGGAGTGGCGAGCCCTCAGATCCTGCA
TATAAGCAGCTGCTTTTTGCCTGTACTGGGTCTCTCTGGTTAGACCAGATCTGAGCCTGGGAGCTCTCTG
GCTAACTAGGGAACCCACTGCTTAAGCCTCAATAAAGCTTGCCTTGAGTGCTTCAAGTAGTGTGTGCCCG
TCTGTTGTGTGACTCTGGTAACTAGAGATCCCTCAGACCCTTTTAGTCAGTGTGGAAAATCTCTAGCAGT
GGCGCCCGAACAGGGACTTGAAAGCGAAAGGGAAACCAGAGGAGCTCTCTCGACGCAGGACTCGGCTTGC
TGAAGCGCGCACGGCAAGAGGCGAGGGGCGGCGACTGGTGAGTACGCCAAAAATTTTGACTAGCGGAGGC
TAGAAGGAGAGAGATGGGTGCGAGAGCGTCAGTATTAAGCGGGGGAGAATTAGATCGCGATGGGAAAAAA
TTCGGTTAAGGCCAGGGGGAAAGAAAAAATATAAATTAAAACATATAGTATGGGCAAGCAGGGAGCTAGA
ACGATTCGCAGTTAATCCTGGCCTGTTAGAAACATCAGAAGGCTGTAGACAAATACTGGGACAGCTACAA
CCATCCCTTCAGACAGGATCAGAAGAACTTAGATCATTATATAATACAGTAGCAACCCTCTATTGTGTGC
ATCAAAGGATAGAGATAAAAGACACCAAGGAAGCTTTAGACAAGATAGAGGAAGAGCAAAACAAAAGTAA
GACCACCGCACAGCAAGCGGCCGGCCGCTGATCTTCAGACCTGGAGGAGGAGATATGAGGGACAATTGGA
GAAGTGAATTATATAAATATAAAGTAGTAAAAATTGAACCATTAGGAGTAGCACCCACCAAGGCAAAGAG
AAGAGTGGTGCAGAGAGAAAAAAGAGCAGTGGGAATAGGAGCTTTGTTCCTTGGGTTCTTGGGAGCAGCA
GGAAGCACTATGGGCGCAGCGTCAATGACGCTGACGGTACAGGCCAGACAATTATTGTCTGGTATAGTGC
AGCAGCAGAACAATTTGCTGAGGGCTATTGAGGCGCAACAGCATCTGTTGCAACTCACAGTCTGGGGCAT
CAAGCAGCTCCAGGCAAGAATCCTGGCTGTGGAAAGATACCTAAAGGATCAACAGCTCCTGGGGATTTGG
GGTTGCTCTGGAAAACTCATTTGCACCACTGCTGTGCCTTGGAATGCTAGTTGGAGTAATAAATCTCTGG
AACAGATTTGGAATCACACGACCTGGATGGAGTGGGACAGAGAAATTAACAATTACACAAGCTTAATACA
CTCCTTAATTGAAGAATCGCAAAACCAGCAAGAAAAGAATGAACAAGAATTATTGGAATTAGATAAATGG
GCAAGTTTGTGGAATTGGTTTAACATAACAAATTGGCTGTGGTATATAAAATTATTCATAATGATAGTAG
GAGGCTTGGTAGGTTTAAGAATAGTTTTTGCTGTACTTTCTATAGTGAATAGAGTTAGGCAGGGATATTC
ACCATTATCGTTTCAGACCCACCTCCCAACCCCGAGGGGACCCGACAGGCCCGAAGGAATAGAAGAAGAA
GGTGGAGAGAGAGACAGAGACAGATCCATTCGATTAGTGAACGGATCTCGACGGTATCGCCGAATTCACA
AATGGCAGTATTCATCCACAATTTTAAAAGAAAAGGGGGGATTGGGGGGTACAGTGCAGGGGAAAGAATA
GTAGACATAATAGCAACAGACATACAAACTAAAGAATTACAAAAACAAATTACAAAAATTCAAAATTTTC
GGGTTTATTACAGGGACAGCAGAGATCCAGTTTGGACTAGTGGAGTTCCGCGTTACATAACTTACGGTAA
ATGGCCCGCCTGGCTGACCGCCCAACGACCCCCGCCCATTGACGTCAATAATGACGTATGTTCCCATAGT
AACGCCAATAGGGACTTTCCATTGACGTCAATGGGTGGAGTATTTACGGTAAACTGCCCACTTGGCAGTA
CATCAAGTGTATCATATGCCAAGTACGCCCCCTATTGACGTCAATGACGGTAAATGGCCCGCCTGGCATT
ATGCCCAGTACATGACCTTATGGGACTTTCCTACTTGGCAGTACATCTACGTATTAGTCATCGCTATTAC
CATGGTGATGCGGTTTTGGCAGTACATCAATGGGCGTGGATAGCGGTTTGACTCACGGGGATTTCCAAGT
CTCCACCCCATTGACGTCAATGGGAGTTTGTTTTGGCACCAAAATCAACGGGACTTTCCAAAATGTCGTA
ACAACTCCGCCCCATTGACGCAAATGGGCGGTAGGCGTGTACGGTGGGAGGTCTATATAAGCAGAGCTCT
CCCTATCAGTGATAGAGATCTCCCTATCAGTGATAGAGATCGTCGACGAGCTCGTTTAGTGAACCGTCAG
ATCGCCTGGAGACGCCATCCACGCTGTTTTGACCTCCATAGAAGACACCGGGACCGATCCAGCCTCCGGA
CTCTAGCGTTTAAACGCTAGCCACCATGGCGTACCCATACGATGTTCCAGATTACGCTGCTCGAGGTTAT
CAAACAAGTTTGTACAAAAAAGTTGGCATGGCGTCCCGCAAGGAAGGTACCGGCTCTACTGCCACCTCTT
CCAGCTCCACCGCCGGCGCAGCAGGGAAAGGCAAAGGCAAAGGCGGCTCGGGAGATTCAGCCGTGAAGCA
AGTGCAGATAGATGGCCTTGTGGTATTAAAGATAATCAAACATTATCAAGAAGAAGGACAAGGAACTGAA
GTTGTTCAAGGAGTGCTTTTGGGTCTGGTTGTAGAAGATCGGCTTGAAATTACCAACTGCTTTCCTTTCC
CTCAGCACACAGAGGATGATGCTGACTTTGATGAAGTCCAATATCAGATGGAAATGATGCGGAGCCTTCG
CCATGTAAACATTGATCATCTTCACGTGGGCTGGTATCAGTCCACATACTATGGCTCATTCGTTACCCGG
GCACTCCTGGACTCTCAGTTTAGTTACCAGCATGCCATTGAAGAATCTGTCGTTCTCATTTATGATCCCA
TAAAAACTGCCCAAGGATCTCTCTCACTAAAGGCATACAGACTGACTCCTAAACTGATGGAAGTTTGTAA
AGAAAAGGATTTTTCCCCTGAAGCATTGAAAAAAGCAAATATCACCTTTGAGTACATGTTTGAAGAAGTG
CCGATTGTAATTAAAAATTCACATCTGATCAATGTCCTAATGTGGGAACTTGAAAAGAAGTCAGCTGTTG
CAGATAAACATGAATTGCTCAGCCTTGCCAGCAGCAATCATTTGGGGAAGAATCTACAGTTGCTGATGGA
CAGAGTGGATGAAATGAGCCAAGATATAGTTAAATACAACACATACATGAGGAATACTAGTAAACAACAG
CAGCAGAAACATCAGTATCAGCAGCGTCGCCAGCAGGAGAATATGCAGCGCCAGAGCCGAGGAGAACCCC
CGCTCCCTGAGGAGGACCTGTCCAAACTCTTCAAACCACCACAGCCGCCTGCCAGGATGGACTCGCTGCT
CATTGCAGGCCAGATAAACACTTACTGCCAGAACATCAAGGAGTTCACTGCCCAAAACTTAGGCAAGCTC
TTCATGGCCCAGGCTCTTCAAGAATACAACAACTACCCAACTTTCTTGTACAAAGTGGTTCGATAACGAA
TTCTACCGGGTAGGGGAGGCGCTTTTCCCAAGGCAGTCTGGAGCATGCGCTTTAGCAGCCCCGCTGGGCA
CTTGGCGCTACACAAGTGGCCTCTGGCCTCGCACACATTCCACATCCACCGGTAGGCGCCAACCGGCTCC
GTTCTTTGGTGGCCCCTTCGCGCCACCTTCTACTCCTCCCCTAGTCAGGAAGTTCCCCCCCGCCCCGCAG
CTCGCGTCGTGCAGGACGTGACAAATGGAAGTAGCACGTCTCACTAGTCTCGTGCAGATGGACAGCACCG
CTGAGCAATGGAAGCGGGTAGGCCTTTGGGGCAGCGGCCAATAGCAGCTTTGCTCCTTCGCTTTCTGGGC
TCAGAGGCTGGGAAGGGGTGGGTCCGGGGGCAGGTCCGGGGGCGGGCTCAGGGGCGGGCTCAGGGGCGGG
GCGGGCGCCCGAAGGTCCTCCGGAGGCCCGGCATTCTGCACGCTTCAAAAGCGCACGTCTGCCGCGCTGT
TCTCCTCTTCCTCATCTCCGGGCCTTTCGACCTGCAGCCCAAGCTTACCATGACCGAGTACAAGCCCACG
GTGCGCCTCGCCACCCGCGACGACGTCCCCAGGGCCGTACGCACCCTCGCCGCCGCGTTCGCCGACTACC
CCGCCACGCGCCACACCGTCGATCCGGACCGCCACATCGAGCGGGTCACCGAGCTGCAAGAACTCTTCCT
CACGCGCGTCGGGCTCGACATCGGCAAGGTGTGGGTCGCGGACGACGGCGCCGCGGTGGCGGTCTGGACC
ACGCCGGAGAGCGTCGAAGCGGGGGCGGTGTTCGCCGAGATCGGCCCGCGCATGGCCGAGTTGAGCGGTT
CCCGGCTGGCCGCGCAGCAACAGATGGAAGGCCTCCTGGCGCCGCACCGGCCCAAGGAGCCCGCGTGGTT
CCTGGCCACCGTCGGCGTCTCGCCCGACCACCAGGGCAAGGGTCTGGGCAGCGCCGTCGTGCTCCCCGGA
GTGGAGGCGGCCGAGCGCGCCGGGGTGCCCGCCTTCCTGGAGACCTCCGCGCCCCGCAACCTCCCCTTCT
ACGAGCGGCTCGGCTTCACCGTCACCGCCGACGTCGAGGTGCCCGAAGGACCGCGCACCTGGTGCATGAC
CCGCAAGCCCGGTGCCTGACGCCCGCCCCACGACCCGCAGCGCCCGACCGAAAGGAGCGCACGACCCCAT
GCATCGATAGATCCTAATCAACCTCTGGATTACAAAATTTGTGAAAGATTGACTGGTATTCTTAACTATG
TTGCTCCTTTTACGCTATGTGGATACGCTGCTTTAATGCCTTTGTATCATGCTATTGCTTCCCGTATGGC
TTTCATTTTCTCCTCCTTGTATAAATCCTGGTTGCTGTCTCTTTATGAGGAGTTGTGGCCCGTTGTCAGG
CAACGTGGCGTGGTGTGCACTGTGTTTGCTGACGCAACCCCCACTGGTTGGGGCATTGCCACCACCTGTC
AGCTCCTTTCCGGGACTTTCGCTTTCCCCCTCCCTATTGCCACGGCGGAACTCATCGCCGCCTGCCTTGC
CCGCTGCTGGACAGGGGCTCGGCTGTTGGGCACTGACAATTCCGTGGTGTTGTCGGGGAAATCATCGTCC
TTTCCTTGGCTGCTCGCCTGTGTTGCCACCTGGATTCTGCGCGGGACGTCCTTCTGCTACGTCCCTTCGG
CCCTCAATCCAGCGGACCTTCCTTCCCGCGGCCTGCTGCCGGCTCTGCGGCCTCTTCCGCGTCTTCGCCT
TCGCCCTCAGACGAGTCGGATCTCCCTTTGGGCCGCCTCCCCGCCTGAGATCCTTTAAGACCAATGACTT
ACAAGGCAGCTGTAGATCTTAGCCACTTTTTAAAAGAAAAGGGGGGACTGGAAGGGCTAATTCACTCCCA
ACGAAGACAAGATCTGCTTTTTGCTTGTACTGGGTCTCTCTGGTTAGACCAGATCTGAGCCTGGGAGCTC
TCTGGCTAACTAGGGAACCCACTGCTTAAGCCTCAATAAAGCTTGCCTTGAGTGCTTCAAGTAGTGTGTG
CCCGTCTGTTGTGTGACTCTGGTAACTAGAGATCCCTCAGACCCTTTTAGTCAGTGTGGAAAATCTCTAG
CAGTAGTAGTTCATGTCATCTTATTATTCAGTATTTATAACTTGCAAAGAAATGAATATCAGAGAGTGAG
AGGCCCGGGTTAATTAAGGAAAGGGCTAGATCATTCTTGAAGACGAAAGGGCCTCGTGATACGCCTATTT
TTATAGGTTAATGTCATGATAATAATGGTTTCTTAGACGTCAGGTGGCACTTTTCGGGGAAATGTGCGCG
GAACCCCTATTTGTTTATTTTTCTAAATACATTCAAATATGTATCCGCTCATGAGACAATAACCCTGATA
AATGCTTCAATAATATTGAAAAAGGAAGAGTATGAGTATTCAACATTTCCGTGTCGCCCTTATTCCCTTT
TTTGCGGCATTTTGCCTTCCTGTTTTTGCTCACCCAGAAACGCTGGTGAAAGTAAAAGATGCTGAAGATC
AGTTGGGTGCACGAGTGGGTTACATCGAACTGGATCTCAACAGCGGTAAGATCCTTGAGAGTTTTCGCCC
CGAAGAACGTTTTCCAATGATGAGCACTTTTAAAGTTCTGCTATGTGGCGCGGTATTATCCCGTGTTGAC
GCCGGGCAAGAGCAACTCGGTCGCCGCATACACTATTCTCAGAATGACTTGGTTGAGTACTCACCAGTCA
CAGAAAAGCATCTTACGGATGGCATGACAGTAAGAGAATTATGCAGTGCTGCCATAACCATGAGTGATAA
CACTGCGGCCAACTTACTTCTGACAACGATCGGAGGACCGAAGGAGCTAACCGCTTTTTTGCACAACATG
GGGGATCATGTAACTCGCCTTGATCGTTGGGAACCGGAGCTGAATGAAGCCATACCAAACGACGAGCGTG
ACACCACGATGCCTGTAGCAATGGCAACAACGTTGCGCAAACTATTAACTGGCGAACTACTTACTCTAGC
TTCCCGGCAACAATTAATAGACTGGATGGAGGCGGATAAAGTTGCAGGACCACTTCTGCGCTCGGCCCTT
CCGGCTGGCTGGTTTATTGCTGATAAATCTGGAGCCGGTGAGCGTGGGTCTCGCGGTATCATTGCAGCAC
TGGGGCCAGATGGTAAGCCCTCCCGTATCGTAGTTATCTACACGACGGGGAGTCAGGCAACTATGGATGA
ACGAAATAGACAGATCGCTGAGATAGGTGCCTCACTGATTAAGCATTGGTAACTGTCAGACCAAGTTTAC
TCATATATACTTTAGATTGATTTAAAACTTCATTTTTAATTTAAAAGGATCTAGGTGAAGATCCTTTTTG
ATAATCTCATGACCAAAATCCCTTAACGTGAGTTTTCGTTCCACTGAGCGTCAGACCCCGTA
